>Addgene plasmid #70218 | pACUH-GFP11x7-mCherry-α-tubulin | addgene full sequence | sequence record 419025 | Addgene NGS Result
TAATAATGGTAAAAAAAAAAAACAAGCAGTTATTTCGGATATATGTCGGCTACTCCTTGCGTCGGGCCCG
AAGTCTTAGAGCCAGATATGCGAGCACCCGGAAGCTCACGATGAGAATGGCCAGACCATGATGAAATAAC
ATAAGGTGGTCCCGTCGGCAAGAGACATCCACTTAACGTATGCTTGCAATAAGTGCGAGTGAAAGGAATA
GTATTCTGAGTGTCGTATTGAGTCTGAGTGAGACAGCGATATGATTGTTGATTAACCCTTAGCATGTCCG
TGGGGTTTGAATTAACTCATAATATTAATTAGACGAAATTATTTTTAAAGTTTTATTTTTAATAATTTGC
GAGTACGCAAAGCTTGGCTGCATCCAACGCGTTGGGAGCTCTCCGGATCCAAGCTGGCCGCGGCTCGATC
CGCTTGCATGCCTGCAGGTCGGAGTACTGTCCTCCGAGCGGAGTACTGTCCTCCGAGCGGAGTACTGTCC
TCCGAGCGGAGTACTGTCCTCCGAGCGGAGTACTGTCCTCCGAGCGGAAGCTTGCATGCCTGCAGGTCGG
AGTACTGTCCTCCGAGCGGAGTACTGTCCTCCGAGCGGAGTACTGTCCTCCGAGCGGAGTACTGTCCTCC
GAGCGGAGTACTGTCCTCCGAGCGGAGACTCTAGCGAGCGCCGGAGTATAAATAGAGGCGCTTCGTCTAC
GGAGCGACAATTCAATTCAAACAAGCAAAGTGAACACGTCGCTAAGCGAAAGCTAAGCAAATAAACAAGC
GCAGCTGAACAAGCTAAACAATCTGCAGTAAAGTGCAAGTTAAAGTGAATCAATTAAAAGTAACCAGCAA
CCAAGTAAATCAACTGCAACTACTGAAATCTGCCAAGAAGTAATTATTGAATACAAGAAGAGAACTCTGA
ATAGGGAATTGGGAATTCATGCGTGACCACATGGTCCTTCATGAGTATGTAAATGCTGCTGGGATTACAG
GTGGCTCTGGAGGTAGAGATCATATGGTTCTCCACGAATACGTTAACGCCGCAGGCATCACTGGCGGTAG
TGGAGGACGCGACCATATGGTACTACATGAATATGTCAATGCAGCCGGAATAACCGGAGGGTCCGGAGGC
CGGGATCACATGGTGCTGCATGAGTATGTGAACGCGGCGGGTATAACTGGTGGGTCGGGCGGACGAGACC
ATATGGTGCTTCACGAATACGTAAACGCAGCTGGCATTACTGGCGGATCAGGTGGCAGGGATCACATGGT
ACTCCATGAGTACGTGAACGCTGCTGGAATCACAGGCGGTAGCGGCGGTCGGGACCATATGGTCCTGCAC
GAATATGTCAATGCTGCCGGTATCACCGGCGGCAAATTCATGGTGAGCAAGGGCGAGGAGGATAACATGG
CCATCATCAAGGAGTTCATGCGCTTCAAGGTGCACATGGAGGGCTCCGTGAACGGCCACGAGTTCGAGAT
CGAGGGCGAGGGCGAGGGCCGCCCCTACGAGGGCACCCAGACCGCCAAGCTGAAGGTGACCAAGGGTGGC
CCCCTGCCCTTCGCCTGGGACATCCTGTCCCCTCAGTTCATGTACGGCTCCAAGGCCTACGTGAAGCACC
CCGCCGACATCCCCGACTACTTGAAGCTGTCCTTCCCCGAGGGCTTCAAGTGGGAGCGCGTGATGAACTT
CGAGGACGGCGGCGTGGTGACCGTGACCCAGGACTCCTCCCTGCAGGACGGCGAGTTCATCTACAAGGTG
AAGCTGCGCGGCACCAACTTCCCCTCCGACGGCCCCGTAATGCAGAAGAAGACCATGGGCTGGGAGGCCT
CCTCCGAGCGGATGTACCCCGAGGACGGCGCCCTGAAGGGCGAGATCAAGCAGAGGCTGAAGCTGAAGGA
CGGCGGCCACTACGACGCTGAGGTCAAGACCACCTACAAGGCCAAGAAGCCCGTGCAGCTGCCCGGCGCC
TACAACGTCAACATCAAGTTGGACATCACCTCCCACAACGAGGACTACACCATCGTGGAACAGTACGAAC
GCGCCGAGGGCCGCCACTCCACCGGCGGCATGGACGAGCTGTACAAGGGTGGAGGCGGTAAATTCGTTAA
CAGATCTTGCGGCCGCCGTGAATGTATCTCTATCCATGTTGGTCAGGCTGGTGTCCAGATTGGAAACGCC
TGCTGGGAGCTCTACTGCTTGGAGCACGGCATCCAGCCCGATGGCCAGATGCCGTCTGACAAGACCGTGG
GCGGAGGTGATGACTCGTTCAACACCTTCTTCAGCGAGACTGGAGCTGGCAAGCACGTGCCCCGCGCCGT
GTTTGTGGATCTGGAACCCACTGTGGTCGATGAGGTCCGTACCGGAACCTACCGTCAGCTGTTCCACCCC
GAGCAGCTGATCACTGGTAAGGAGGATGCGGCCAACAACTACGCCCGTGGCCACTACACCATCGGCAAGG
AGATCGTCGATCTGGTTCTGGACAGGATCCGCAAGCTGGCCGATCAGTGCACCGGTCTGCAGGGCTTCCT
CATCTTCCACTCGTTCGGTGGAGGTACCGGCTCCGGCTTCACCTCGCTGCTGATGGAGCGTCTCTCCGTG
GACTACGGCAAGAAGTCCAAGCTGGAGTTCGCCATCTACCCAGCCCCCCAGGTGTCCACTGCCGTGGTCG
AGCCCTACAACTCCATCCTGACCACCCACACCACCCTGGAGCATTCCGACTGCGCCTTCATGGTCGACAA
CGAGGCTATCTACGACATCTGCCGCCGCAATCTGGACATTGAGCGCCCCACGTACACCAACCTGAACCGT
CTGATTGGCCAGATCGTGTCCTCGATTACCGCCTCTCTGCGATTCGATGGTGCCCTTAACGTGGATCTGA
CTGAGTTCCAGACCAACTTGGTGCCCTACCCACGTATTCACTTCCCTCTGGTGACCTACGCCCCCGTTAT
CTCCGCCGAGAAGGCCTACCACGAGCAGCTGTCGGTGGCTGAGATCACCAACGCCTGCTTCGAGCCGGCC
AACCAGATGGTCAAGTGCGATCCCCGTCACGGCAAGTACATGGCCTGCTGCATGCTGTACCGCGGTGATG
TTGTGCCCAAGGACGTCAACGCCGCTATTGCCACCATCAAGACCAAGCGCACCATTCAATTCGTCGACTG
GTGCCCCACTGGCTTCAAGGTTGGCATCAACTACCAGCCACCCACCGTGGTGCCTGGAGGTGATTTGGCC
AAGGTGCAGCGTGCCGTGTGCATGTTGTCCAACACCACGGCCATCGCCGAGGCCTGGGCCCGTCTGGACC
ACAAGTTCGATCTGATGTACGCCAAGCGTGCCTTCGTCCACTGGTACGTTGGTGAGGGTATGGAGGAGGG
AGAGTTCTCCGAGGCCCGTGAGGATTTGGCTGCCCTCGAGAAGGACTACGAGGAGGTCGGCATGGACTCC
GGTGACGGCGAGGGTGAGGGCGCTGAGGAGTACTAATCTAGAGGATCTTTGTGAAGGAACCTTACTTCTG
TGGTGTGACATAATTGGACAAACTACCTACAGAGATTTAAAGCTCTAAGGTAAATATAAAATTTTTAAGT
GTATAATGTGTTAAACTACTGATTCTAATTGTTTGTGTATTTTAGATTCCAACCTATGGAACTGATGAAT
GGGAGCAGTGGTGGAATGCCTTTAATGAGGAAAACCTGTTTTGCTCAGAAGAAATGCCATCTAGTGATGA
TGAGGCTACTGCTGACTCTCAACATTCTACTCCTCCAAAAAAGAAGAGAAAGGTAGAAGACCCCAAGGAC
TTTCCTTCAGAATTGCTAAGTTTTTTGAGTCATGCTGTGTTTAGTAATAGAACTCTTGCTTGCTTTGCTA
TTTACACCACAAAGGAAAAAGCTGCACTGCTATACAAGAAAATTATGGAAAAATATTTGATGTATAGTGC
CTTGACTAGAGATCATAATCAGCCATACCACATTTGTAGAGGTTTTACTTGCTTTAAAAAACCTCCCACA
CCTCCCCCTGAACCTGAAACATAAAATGAATGCAATTGTTGTTGTTAACTTGTTTATTGCAGCTTATAAT
GGTTACAAATAAAGCAATAGCATCACAAATTTCACAAATAAAGCATTTTTTTCACTGCATTCTAGTTGTG
GTTTGTCCAAACTCATCAATGTATCTTATCATGTCTGGATCCACTAGAAGGCCTAATTCTAGTATGTATG
TAAGTTAATAAAACCCATTTTTGCGGAAAGTAGATAAAAAAAACATTTTTTTTTTTTACTGCACTGGATA
TCATTGAACTTATCTGATCAGTTTTAAATTTACTTCGATCCAAGGGTATTTGATGTACCAGGTTCTTTCG
ATTACCTCTCACTCAAAATGACATTCCACTCAAAGTCAGCGCTGTTTGCCTCCTTCTCTGTCCACAGAAA
TATCGCCGTCTCTTTCGCCGCTGCGTCCGCTATCTCTTTCGCCACCGTTTGTAGCGTTACGTAGCGTCAA
TGTCCGCCTTCAGTTGCATTTTGTCAGCGGTTTCGTGACGAAGCTCCAAGCGGTTTACGCCATCAATTAA
ACACAAAGTGCTGTGCCAAAACTCCTCTCGCTTCTTATTTTTGTTTGTTTTTTGAGTGATTGGGGTGGTG
ATTGGTTTTGGGTGGGTAAGCAGGGGAAAGTGTGAAAAATCCCGGCAATGGGCCAAGAGGATCAGGAGCT
ATTAATTCGCGGAGGCAGCAAACACCCATCTGCCGAGCATCTGAACAATGTGAGTAGTACATGTGCATAC
ATCTTAAGTTCACTTGATCTATAGGAACTGCGATTGCAACATCAAATTGTCTGCGGCGTGAGAACTGCGA
CCCACAAAAATCCCAAACCGCAATTGCACAAACAAATAGTGACACGAAACAGATTATTCTGGTAGCTGTT
CTCGCTATATAAGACAATTTTTGAGATCATATCATGATCAAGACATCTAAAGGCATTCATTTTCGACTAT
ATTCTTTTTTACAAAAAATATAACAACCAGATATTTTAAGCTGATCCTAGATGCACAAAAAATAAATAAA
AGTATAAACCTACTTCGTAGGATACTTCGGGGTACTTTTTGTTCGGGGTTAGATGAGCATAACGCTTGTA
GTTGATATTTGAGATCCCCTATCATTGCAGGGTGACAGCGGAGCGGCTTCGCAGAGCTGCATTAACCAGG
GCTTCGGGCAGGCCAAAAACTACGGCACGCTCCGGCCACCCAGTCCGCCGGAGGACTCCGGTTCAGGGAG
CGGCCAACTAGCCGAGAACCTCACCTATGCCTGGCACAATATGGACATCTTTGGGGCGGTCAATCAGCCG
GGCTCCGGATGGCGGCAGCTGGTCAACCGGACACGCGGACTATTCTGCAACGAGCGACACATACCGGCGC
CCAGGAAACATTTGCTCAAGAACGGTGAGTTTCTATTCGCAGTCGGCTGATCTGTGTGAAATCTTAATAA
AGGGTCCAATTACCAATTTGAAACTCAGTTTGCGGCGTGGCCTATCCGGGCGAACTTTTGGCCGTGATGG
GCAGTTCCGGTGCCGGAAAGACGACCCTGCTGAATGCCCTTGCCTTTCGATCGCCGCAGGGCATCCAAGT
ATCGCCATCCGGGATGCGACTGCTCAATGGCCAACCTGTGGACGCCAAGGAGATGCAGGCCAGGTGCGCC
TATGTCCAGCAGGATGACCTCTTTATCGGCTCCCTAACGGCCAGGGAACACCTGATTTTCCAAGCCATGG
TGCGGATGCCACGACATCTGACCTATCGGCAGCGAGTGGCCCGCGTGGATCAGGTGATCCAGGAGCTTTC
GCTCAGCAAATGTCAGCACACGATCATCGGTGTGCCCGGCAGGGTGAAAGGTCTGTCCGGCGGAGAAAGG
AAGCGTCTGGCATTCGCCTCCGAGGCTCTAACCGATCCGCCGCTTCTGATCTGCGATGAGCCCACCTCCG
GACTGGACTCCTTTACCGCCCACAGCGTCGTCCAGGTGCTGAAGAAGCTGTCGCAGAAGGGCAAGACCGT
CATCCTGACCATTCATCAGCCGTCTTCCGAGCTGTTTGAGCTCTTTGACAAGATCCTTCTGATGGCCGAG
GGCAGGGTAGCTTTCTTGGGCACTCCCAGCGAAGCCGTCGACTTCTTTTCCTAGTGAGTTCGATGTGTTT
ATTAAGGGTATCTAGTATTACATAACATCTCAACTCCTATCCAGCGTGGGTGCCCAGTGTCCTACCAACT
ACAATCCGGCGGACTTTTACGTACAGGTGTTGGCCGTTGTGCCCGGACGGGAGATCGAGTCCCGTGATCG
GATCGCCAAGATATGCGACAATTTTGCCATTAGCAAAGTAGCCCGGGATATGGAGCAGTTGTTGGCCACC
AAAAATCTGGAGAAGCCACTGGAGCAGCCGGAGAATGGGTACACCTACAAGGCCACCTGGTTCATGCAGT
TCCGGGCGGTCCTGTGGCGATCCTGGCTGTCGGTGCTCAAGGAACCACTCCTCGTAAAAGTGCGACTTAT
TCAGACAACGGTGAGTGGTTCCAGTGGAAACAAATGATATAACGCTTACAATTCTTGGAAACAAATTCGC
TAGATTTTAGATAGAATTGCCTGATTCCACACCCTTCTTAGTTTTTTTCAATGAGATGTATAGTTTATAG
TTTTGCAGAAGATAAATAAATTTCATTTAACTCGCGAATATTAATGAGATGCGAGTAACATTTTAATTTG
CAGATGGTTGCCATCTTGATTGGCCTCATCTTTTTGGGCCAACAACTCACGCAAGTGGGTGTGATGAATA
TCAACGGAGCCATCTTCCTCTTCCTGACCAACATGACCTTTCAAAACGTCTTTGCCACGATAAATGTAAG
TCATGTTTAGAATACATTTGCATTTCAATAATTTACTAACTTTCTAATGAATCGATTCGATTTAGGTGTT
CACCTCAGAGCTGCCAGTTTTTATGAGGGAGGCCCGAAGTCGACTTTATCGCTGTGACACATACTTTCTG
GGCAAAACGATTGCCGAATTGCCGCTTTTTCTCACAGTGCCACTGGTCTTCACGGCGATTGCCTATCCGA
TGATCGGACTGCGGGCCGGAGTGCTGCACTTCTTCAACTGCCTGGCGCTGGTCACTCTGGTGGCCAATGT
GTCAACGTCCTTCGGATATCTAATATCCTGCGCCAGCTCCTCGACCTCGATGGCGCTGTCTGTGGGTCCG
CCGGTTATCATACCATTCCTGCTCTTTGGCGGCTTCTTCTTGAACTCGGGCTCGGTGCCAGTATACCTCA
AATGGTTGTCGTACCTCTCATGGTTCCGTTACGCCAACGAGGGTCTGCTGATTAACCAATGGGCGGACGT
GGAGCCGGGCGAAATTAGCTGCACATCGTCGAACACCACGTGCCCCAGTTCGGGCAAGGTCATCCTGGAG
ACGCTTAACTTCTCCGCCGCCGATCTGCCGCTGGACTACGTGGGTCTGGCCATTCTCATCGTGAGCTTCC
GGGTGCTCGCATATCTGGCTCTAAGACTTCGGGCCCGACGCAAGGAGTAGCCGACATATATCCGAAATAA
CTGCTTGTTTTTTTTTTTTACCATTATTACCATCGTGTTTACTGTTTATTGCCCCCTCAAAAAGCTAATG
TAATTATATTTGTGCCAATAAAAACAAGATATGACCTATAGAATACAAGTATTTCCCCTTCGAACATCCC
CACAAGTAGACTTTGGATTTGTCTTCTAACCAAAAGACTTACACACCTGCATACCTTACATCAAAAACTC
GTTTATCGCTACATAAAACACCGGGATATATTTTTTATATACATACTTTTCAAATCGCGCGCCCTCTTCA
TAATTCACCTCCACCACACCACGTTTCGTAGTTGCTCTTTCGCTGTCTCCCACCCGCTCTCCGCAACACA
TTCACCTTTTGTTCGACGACCTTGGAGCGACTGTCGTTAGTTCCGCGCGATTCGGTTCGCTCAAATGGTT
CCGAGTGGTTCATTTCGTCTCAATAGAAATTAGTAATAAATATTTGTATGTACAATTTATTTGCTCCAAT
ATATTTGTATATATTTCCCTCACAGCTATATTTATTCTAATTTAATATTATGACTTTTTAAGGTAATTTT
TTGTGACCTGTTCGGAGTGATTAGCGTTACAATTTGAACTGAAAGTGACATCCAGTGTTTGTTCCTTGTG
TAGATGCATCTCAAAAAAATGGTGGGCATAATAGTGTTGTTTATATATATCAAAAATAACAACTATAATA
ATAAGAATACATTTAATTTAGAAAATGCTTGGATTTCACTGGAACTAGAATTAATTCGGCTGCTGCTCTA
AACGACGCATTTCGTACTCCAAAGTACGAATTTTTTCCCTCAAGCTCTTATTTTCATTAAACAATGAACA
GGACCTAACGCACAGTCACGTTATTGTTTACATAAATGATTTTTTTTACTATTCAAACTTACTCTGTTTG
TGTACTCCCACTGGTATAGCCTTCTTTTATCTTTTCTGGTTCAGGCTCTATCACTTTACTAGGTACGGCA
TCTGCGTTGAGTCGCCTCCTTTTAAATGTCTGACCTTTTGCAGGTGCAGCCTTCCACTGCGAATCATTAA
AGTGGGTATCACAAATTTGGGAGTTTTCACCAAGGCTGCACCCAAGGCTCTGCTCCCACAATTTTCTCTT
AATAGCACACTTCGGCACGTGAATTAATTTTACTCCAGTCACAGCTTTGCAGCAAAATTTGCAATATTTC
ATTTTTTTTTATTCCACGTAAGGGTTAATGTTTTCAAAAAAAAATTCGTCCGCACACAACCTTTCCTCTC
AACAAGCAAACGTGCACTGAATTTAAGTGTATACTTCGGTAAGCTTCGGCTATCGACGGGACCACCTTAT
GTTATTTCATCATGGGCCAGACCCACGTAGTCCAGCGGCAGATCGGCGGCGGAGAAGTTAAGCGTCTCCA
GGATGACCTTGCCCGAACTGGGGCACGTGGTGTTCGACGATGTGCAGCTAATTTCGCCCGGCTCCACGTC
CGCCCATTGGTTAATCAGCAGACCCTCGTTGGCGTAACGGAACCATGAGAGGTACGACAACCATTTGAGG
TATACTGGCACCGAGCCCGAGTTCAAGAAGAAGGCGTTTTTCCATAGGCTCCGCCCCCCTGACGAGCATC
ACAAAAATCGACGCTCAAGTCAGAGGTGGCGAAACCCGACAGGACTATAAAGATACCAGGCGTTTCCCCC
TGGAAGCTCCCTCGTGCGCTCTCCTGTTCCGACCCTGCCGCTTACCGGATACCTGTCCGCCTTTCTCCCT
TCGGGAAGCGTGGCGCTTTCTCATAGCTCACGCTGTAGGTATCTCAGTTCGGTGTAGGTCGTTCGCTCCA
AGCTGGGCTGTGTGCACGAACCCCCCGTTCAGCCCGACCGCTGCGCCTTATCCGGTAACTATCGTCTTGA
GTCCAACCCGGTAAGACACGACTTATCGCCACTGGCAGCAGCCACTGGTAACAGGATTAGCAGAGCGAGG
TATGTAGGCGGTGCTACAGAGTTCTTGAAGTGGTGGCCTAACTACGGCTACACTAGAAGAACAGTATTTG
GTATCTGCGCTCTGCTGAAGCCAGTTACCTTCGGAAAAAGAGTTGGTAGCTCTTGATCCGGCAAACAAAC
CACCGCTGGTAGCGGTGGTTTTTTTGTTTGCAAGCAGCAGATTACGCGCAGAAAAAAAGGATCTCAAGAA
GATCCTTTGATCTTTTCTACGGGGTCTGACGCTCAGTGGAACGAAAACTCACGTTAAGGGATTTTGGTCA
TGAGATTATCAAAAAGGATCTTCACCTAGATCCTTTTAAATTAAAAATGAAGTTTTAAATCAATCTAAAG
TATATATGAGTAAACTTGGTCTGACAGTTACCAATGCTTAATCAGTGAGGCACCTATCTCAGCGATCTGT
CTATTTCGTTCATCCATAGTTGCCTGACTCCCCGTCGTGTAGATAACTACGATACGGGAGGGCTTACCAT
CTGGCCCCAGTGCTGCAATGATACCGCGAGACCCACGCTCACCGGCTCCAGATTTATCAGCAATAAACCA
GCCAGCCGGAAGGGCCGAGCGCAGAAGTGGTCCTGCAACTTTATCCGCCTCCATCCAGTCTATTAATTGT
TGCCGGGAAGCTAGAGTAAGTAGTTCGCCAGTTAATAGTTTGCGCAACGTTGTTGCCATTGCTACAGGCA
TCGTGGTGTCACGCTCGTCGTTTGGTATGGCTTCATTCAGCTCCGGTTCCCAACGATCAAGGCGAGTTAC
ATGATCCCCCATGTTGTGCAAAAAAGCGGTTAGCTCCTTCGGTCCTCCGATCGTTGTCAGAAGTAAGTTG
GCCGCAGTGTTATCACTCATGGTTATGGCAGCACTGCATAATTCTCTTACTGTCATGCCATCCGTAAGAT
GCTTTTCTGTGACTGGTGAGTACTCAACCAAGTCATTCTGAGAATAGTGTATGCGGCGACCGAGTTGCTC
TTGCCCGGCGTCAATACGGGATAATACCGCGCCACATAGCAGAACTTTAAAAGTGCTCATCATTGGAAAA
CGTTCTTCGGGGCGAAAACTCTCAAGGATCTTACCGCTGTTGAGATCCAGTTCGATGTAACCCACTCGTG
CACCCAACTGATCTTCAGCATCTTTTACTTTCACCAGCGTTTCTGGGTGAGCAAAAACAGGAAGGCAAAA
TGCCGCAAAAAAGGGAATAAGGGCGACACGGAAATGTTGAATACTCATACTCTTCCTTTTTCAATATTAT
TGAAGCATTTATCAGGGTTATTGTCTCATGAGCGGATACATATTTGAATGTATTTAGAAAAATAAACAAA
TAGGGGTTCCGCGCACATTTCCCCGAAAAGTGCCACCTGACGTCTAAGAAACCATTATTATCATGACATT
AACCTATAAAAATAGGCGTATCACGAGGCCCTTTCGTCTCGCGCGTTTCGGTGATGACGGTGAAAACCTC
TGACACATGCAGCTCCCGGAGACGGTCACAGCTTGTCTGTAAGCGGATGCCGGGAGCAGACAAGCCCGTC
AGGGCGCGTCAGCGGGTGTTGGCGGGTGTCGGGGCTGGCTTAACTATGCGGCATCAGAGCAGATTGTACT
GAGAGTGCACCATATCGACATGCCCGCCGTGACCGTCGAGAACCCGCTGACGCTGCCCCGCGTATCCGCA
CCCGCCGACGCCGTCGCACGTCCCGTGCTCACCGTGACCACCGCGCCCAGCGGTTTCGAGGGCGAGGGCT
TCCCGGTGCGCCGCGCGTTCGCCGGGATCAACTACCGCCACCTCGACCCGTTCATCATGATGGACCAGAT
GGGTGAGGTGGAGTACGCGCCCGGGGAGCCCAAGGGCACGCCCTGGCACCCGCACCGCGGCTTCGAGACC
GTGACCTACATCGTCGATATGCGGTGTGAAATACCGCACCGAATCGCGCGGAACTAACGACAGTCGCTCC
AAGGTCGTCGAACAAAAGGTGAATGTGTTGCGGAGAGCGGGTGGGAGACAGCGAAAGAGCAACTACGAAA
CGTGGTGTGGTGGAGGTGAATTAT
Features (pLannotate 1.2.2; 27 found; start..end, strand, type, name):
      1..127     -  gene           mini-white (fragment): white; This modified version of the white gene lacks part of the first intron.
    127..359     -  misc_feature   P element 3' end: P element 3' end
    422..441     -  misc_feature   MCS (fragment): pUC18/19 multiple cloning site
    440..534     +  protein_bind   5X UAS: five tandem copies of the "ScaI site" 17-mer CGGAGTACTGTCCTCCG, an upstream activating sequence (UAS) that efficiently binds yeast Gal4 (Webster et al., 1988; Pfeiffer et al., 2010) GAL4
    538..559     -  misc_feature   MCS (fragment): pUC18/19 multiple cloning site
    558..652     +  protein_bind   5X UAS: five tandem copies of the "ScaI site" 17-mer CGGAGTACTGTCCTCCG, an upstream activating sequence (UAS) that efficiently binds yeast Gal4 (Webster et al., 1988; Pfeiffer et al., 2010) GAL4
    671..909     +  promoter       hsp70 promoter: Drosophila melanogaster hsp70Bb promoter
    932..1357    +  CDS            GFP11x7: seven tandem copies of the 11th β-strand of superfolder GFP each GFP11 associates with GFP(1-10), consisting of the first 10 β-strands, to reconstitute fluorescent GFP (Kamiyama et al., 2016)
   1370..2077    +  CDS            mCherry: mCherry is a basic (constitutively fluorescent) red fluorescent protein published in 2004, derived from Discosoma sp.. It is reported to be a very rapidly-maturing monomer with low acid sensitivity.
   2117..3463    +  CDS            alphaTub84B: TBA1_DROME - Also known as tubA84B. Experimental evidence at protein level: Swiss-Prot protein existence level 1. Tubulin is the major constituent of microtubules. It binds two moles of GTP, one at an exchangeable site on the beta chain and one at a non-exchangeable site on the alpha chain. From Drosophila melanogaster (Fruit fly).
   3474..3548    +  CDS            small t antigen (fragment): SV40 (simian virus 40) small t antigen
   3550..3615    +  intron         small t intron: SV40 (simian virus 40) small t antigen intron
   3745..3765    +  CDS            SV40 NLS: nuclear localization signal of SV40 (simian virus 40) large T antigen
   3772..3906    +  CDS            LT_POVHA (fragment): Protein inferred from homology: Swiss-Prot protein existence level 3. Isoform large T antigen is a key early protein essential for both driving viral replication and inducing cellular transformation. Plays a role in viral genome replication by driving entry of quiescent cells into the cell cycle and by autoregulating the synthesis of viral early mRNA. Displays highly oncogenic activities by corrupting the host cellular checkpoint mechanisms that guard cell division and the transcription, replication, and repair of DNA. Participates in the modulation of cellular gene expression preceeding viral
   3931..4014    +  CDS            large T antigen (fragment): large T antigen from SV40 (simian virus 40)
   4037..4171    +  polyA_signal   SV40 poly(A) signal: SV40 polyadenylation signal
   4189..8308    +  gene           mini-white: white; This modified version of the white gene lacks part of the first intron.
   8319..8904    -  misc_feature   P element 5' end: No description available
   8905..9133    -  CDS            mini-white (fragment): Drosophila white gene eye color pigment; white; This is a modified version of the white gene lacking part of the first intron.
   9139..9727    -  rep_origin     ori: high-copy-number ColE1/pMB1/pBR322/pUC origin of replication
   9898..10758   -  CDS            AmpR: β-lactamase; bla; confers resistance to ampicillin, carbenicillin, and related antibiotics
  10759..10863   -  promoter       AmpR promoter: bla
  10958..10993   +  CDS            rop (fragment): Rop protein, which maintains plasmids at low copy number; rop
  11095..11145   +  misc_feature   bom (fragment): basis of mobility region from pBR322
  11338..11407   -  protein_bind   attB: attB site for the φC31 integrase (Groth et al., 2000) phage φC31 integrase
  11427..11449   +  misc_feature   bom (fragment): basis of mobility region from pBR322
  11448..11574   -  gene           mini-white (fragment): white; This modified version of the white gene lacks part of the first intron.
