[The description below was written by a language model from this plasmid's Addgene catalogue record and pLannotate feature annotations shown in this document.]
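Description:
pACUH-GFP11x7-mCherry-α-tubulin is an insect expression plasmid of about 11.6 kb built on the pACUH backbone, a Gal4/UAS-responsive Drosophila vector. It is propagated in E. coli through a high-copy ColE1/pUC-type origin and selected with ampicillin via the β-lactamase gene. The backbone also carries elements for making transgenic flies: P element 5′ and 3′ ends for transposase-mediated insertion, a φC31 attB site for site-specific integration into attP landing sites, and the mini-white eye-colour gene as a visible marker of transformants.

The expression cassette has two blocks of five tandem UAS sites (ten Gal4-binding sites in total) upstream of the Drosophila hsp70Bb promoter, so transcription depends on Gal4 being supplied in the cell or tissue. This drives a roughly 2.5 kb fusion open reading frame consisting of seven tandem copies of GFP11 (the eleventh β-strand of superfolder GFP), then mCherry, then Drosophila α-tubulin (alphaTub84B). The record notes five-amino-acid linker lengths. The transcript is processed using SV40-derived 3′ sequences, namely the small t intron and the SV40 polyadenylation signal. The annotated T-antigen and NLS fragments in this region belong to that SV40 segment and are not part of the fusion protein.

The construct belongs to a split fluorescent protein tagging system. Each GFP11 repeat can bind separately expressed GFP(1-10) to reconstitute fluorescent GFP, so the sevenfold array recruits several GFP molecules per tubulin and amplifies the green signal on microtubules. mCherry gives a constitutive red signal that reports the fusion's expression and localisation independently of complementation.
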