Addgene plasmid #70218: pACUH-GFP11x7-mCherry-α-tubulin
Purpose: Expresses GFP11x7-mCherry-α-tubulin in insect cells. 5 a. a. linker lengths.
Depositing lab: Bo Huang. Depositing organization: University of California, San Francisco (UCSF). Publication: Versatile protein tagging in cells with split fluorescent protein. Kamiyama D, Sekine S, Barsi-Rhyne B, Hu J, Chen B, Gilbert LA, Ishikawa H, Leonetti MD, Marshall WF, Weissman JS, Huang B. Nat Commun. 2016 Mar 18;7:11046. doi: 10.1038/ncomms11046. PubMed 26988139.
Backbone
  Vector backbone: pACUH
  Backbone manufacturer: Yuh-Nung Jan lab
  Vector type: Insect Expression
Growth in bacteria
  Bacterial resistance: Ampicillin, 100 μg/mL
  Growth temperature: 37°C
  Growth strain: DH5alpha
  Copy number: High Copy
Gene/Insert
  Gene/Insert name: GFP11x7-mCherry-α-tubulin
  Species: D. melanogaster (fly)
  Insert size (bp): 2538
  Tag / fusion protein: GFP11x7 (N terminal on insert); mCherry (N terminal on insert)
  Cloning method: Ligation Independent Cloning
  Sequencing primers: 5′ TCAACTGCAACTACTGA; 3′ GCTTTAAATCTCTGTAGGTAGTTTGTC
Terms and licenses: Academic/Nonprofit Terms; Industry Terms: Not Available to Industry
How to cite: pACUH-GFP11x7-mCherry-α-tubulin was a gift from Bo Huang (Addgene plasmid # 70218 ; http://n2t.net/addgene:70218 ; RRID:Addgene_70218)
