>Addgene plasmid #70218 | pACUH-GFP11x7-mCherry-α-tubulin | addgene partial sequence | sequence record 129894 | pCasper-hs 5'-GCAACTACTGAAATCTGCCAAG-3'
CTCTGAATAGGGAATTGGGAATTCATGCGTGACCACATGGTCCTTCATGAGTATGTAAATGCTGCTGGGA
TTACAGGTGGCTCTGGAGGTAGAGATCATATGGTTCTCCACGAATACGTTAACGCCGCAGGCATCACTGG
CGGTAGTGGAGGACGCGACCATATGGTACTACATGAATATGTCAATGCAGCCGGAATAACCGGAGGGTCC
GGAGGCCGGGATCACATGGTGCTGCATGAGTATGTGAACGCGGCGGGTATAACTGGTGGGTCGGGCGGAC
GAGACCATATGGTGCTTCACGAATACGTAAACGCAGCTGGCATTACTGGCGGATCAGGTGGCAGGGATCA
CATGGTACTCCATGAGTACGTGAACGCTGCTGGAATCACAGGCGGTAGCGGCGGTCGGGACCATATGGTC
CTGCACGAATATGTCAATGCTGCCGGTATCACCGGCGGCAAATTCATGGTGAGCAAGGGCGAGGAGGATA
ACATGGCCATCATCAAGGAGTTCATGCGCTTCAAGGTGCACATGGAGGGCTCCGTGAACGGCCACGAGTT
CGAGATCGAGGGCGAGGGCGAGGGCCGCCCCTACGAGGGCACCCAGACCGCCAAGCTGAAGGTGACCAAG
GGTGGCCCCCTGCCCTTCGCCTGGGACATCCTGTCCCCTCAGTTCATGTACGGCTCCAAGGCCTACGTGA
A
