>Addgene plasmid #70218 | pACUH-GFP11x7-mCherry-α-tubulin | addgene partial sequence | sequence record 129895 | SV40pA-R 5'-GAAATTTGTGATGCTATTGC-3'
GTTAACAACAACAATTGCATTCATTTTATGTTTCAGGTTCAGGGGGAGGTGCGGGAGGTTTTTTAAAGCA
AGTAAAACCTCTACAAATGTGGTATGGCTGATTATGATCTCTAGTCAAGGCACTATACATCAAATATTTT
TCCATAATTTTCTTGTATAGCAGTGCAGCTTTTTCCTTTGTGGTGTAAATAGCAAAGCAAGCAAGAGTTC
TATTACTAAACACAGCATGACTCAAAAAACTTAGCAATTCTGAAGGAAAGTCCTTGGGGTCTTCTACCTT
TCTCTTCTTTTTTGGAGGAGTAGAATGTTGAGAGTCAGCAGTAGCCTCATCATCACTAGATGGCATTTCT
TCTGAGCAAAACAGGTTTTCCTCATTAAAGGCATTCCACCACTGCTCCCATTCATCAGTTCCATAGGTTG
GAATCTAAAATACACAAACAATTAGAATCAGTAGTTTAACACATTATACACTTAAAAATTTTATATTTAC
CTTAGAGCTTTAAATCTCTGTAGGTAGTTTGTCCAATTATGTCACACCACAGAAGTAAGGTTCCTTCACA
AAGATCCTCTAGATTAGTACTCCTCAGCGCCCTCACCCTCGCCGTCACCGGAGTCCATGCCGACCTCCTC
GTAGTCCTTCTCGAGGGCAGCCAAATCCTCACGGGCCTCGGAGAACTCTCCCTCCTCCATACCCTCACCA
ACGTACCAGTGGACGAAGGCACGCTTGGCGTACATCAGATCGAA
